Addgene plasmid #209323: AAV-APOBEC1-YTHmut-EGFP
Purpose: AAV packaging vector containing a APOBEC1-YTHmut expression cassette, a P2A-EGFP expression cassette.
Depositing lab: Magdalena Koziol. Depositing organization: Chinese Institute for Brain Research, Beijing. Publication: Single-cell discovery of m(6)A RNA modifications in the hippocampus. Feng S, Tellaetxe-Abete M, Zhang Y, Peng Y, Zhou H, Dong M, Larrea E, Xue L, Zhang L, Koziol MJ. Genome Res. 2024 Jul 23;34(6):822-836. doi: 10.1101/gr.278424.123. PubMed 39009472.
Backbone
  Vector backbone: CAG-EGFP
  Backbone manufacturer: Gift from Minmin Luo's lab
  Backbone size w/o insert (bp): 5430
  Vector type: AAV
Growth in bacteria
  Bacterial resistance: Ampicillin, 100 μg/mL
  Growth temperature: 37°C
  Growth strain: NEB Stable
  Copy number: Low Copy
Gene/Insert
  Gene/Insert name: APOBEC1--YTHmut-HA
  Species: H. sapiens (human), R. norvegicus (rat)
  Insert size (bp): 1347
  Mutation: YTH domain lacks AA 385-409 comprising the m6A-binding region
  Tag / fusion protein: HA (C terminal on insert)
  Cloning method: Unknown
  Sequencing primers: 5′ APOBEC1-YTH-EGFP_seq_F:gttcggcttctggcgtgtga; 3′ APOBEC1-YTH-EGFP_seq_R: cgccctcgccctcgccggac
Resource information
  A portion of this plasmid was derived from a plasmid made by: Kate Meyer (Addgene plasmid # 131637)
Terms and licenses: Academic/Nonprofit Terms; Industry Terms: Not Available to Industry
Depositor comments: 5' cloning sites:KpnI_Kozak_APOBEC1_clone_F:caaagaattggatccggtaccgccaccatgagctcagaga3' cloning sites:P2A_GSG_HA_clone_R1:acagggagaagttagtggcgccgctgccggcgtagtcgggcacgtcgtP2A_R2_clone_R2:ttctcttcgacatcccctgcttgtttcaacagggagaagttagtggcgEGFP_P2A_clone_R3:tcctcgcccttgctcaccattggcccgggattctcttcgacatcccctgc Please visit https://www.biorxiv.org/content/10.1101/2023.12.06.570314v1 for bioRxiv preprint.
How to cite: AAV-APOBEC1-YTHmut-EGFP was a gift from Magdalena Koziol (Addgene plasmid # 209323 ; http://n2t.net/addgene:209323 ; RRID:Addgene_209323)
