[The description below was written by a language model from this plasmid's Addgene catalogue record and pLannotate feature annotations shown in this document.]
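Description:
AAV-APOBEC1-YTHmut-EGFP is an adeno-associated virus transfer (packaging) plasmid built on a CAG-EGFP AAV backbone, with a sequenced length of about 6.8 kb. It is propagated in E. coli under ampicillin selection (β-lactamase with its own promoter). The feature table identifies a ColE1/pUC-type origin, although the catalogue lists the plasmid as low copy. An f1 phage origin is also present. The expression cassette is flanked by AAV2 inverted terminal repeats, the cis elements needed for replication and encapsidation of the genome when rep, cap and helper functions are supplied in trans.

Between the ITRs, a CAG-type promoter (CMV enhancer, chicken β-actin promoter and chimeric intron sequences) drives a single open reading frame. This encodes rat APOBEC1, a cytidine deaminase, joined through a short linker to a fragment of the human YTHDF2 YTH domain, followed by a C-terminal HA tag. The linker is the region the annotation software matched to a base-editor fragment. A P2A self-cleaving peptide then links the fusion to EGFP, so transduced cells are marked by fluorescence while the two proteins are produced separately. A WPRE and an SV40 polyadenylation signal follow to enhance transcript stability and 3′ end processing.

The YTH domain here carries a deletion of residues 385–409, which comprise the m6A-binding region. The fusion should therefore not be recruited to methylated RNA, which suggests it serves as a binding-deficient control for a corresponding APOBEC1-YTH construct, in which C-to-U editing near m6A sites reports the modification. The associated publication concerns single-cell detection of m6A in the hippocampus, consistent with in vivo AAV delivery to brain tissue.
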