Features (pLannotate 1.2.2; 19 found; start..end, strand, type, name):
    182..770     -  rep_origin     ori: high-copy-number ColE1/pMB1/pBR322/pUC origin of replication
    941..1801    -  CDS            AmpR: β-lactamase; bla; confers resistance to ampicillin, carbenicillin, and related antibiotics
   1802..1906    -  promoter       AmpR promoter: bla
   1959..2387    -  rep_origin     f1 ori (sequence partly withheld): f1 bacteriophage origin of replication; arrow indicates direction of (+) strand synthesis
   2392..2461    -  CDS            lacZα (fragment): LacZα fragment of β-galactosidase; lacZ fragment
   2456..2588    -  repeat_region  AAV2 ITR (fragment): inverted terminal repeat of adeno-associated virus serotype 2 inverted
   2649..2897    +  enhancer       CMV enhancer (fragment): human cytomegalovirus immediate early enhancer
   2899..3176    +  promoter       chicken β-actin promoter: No description available
   3177..3312    +  intron         hybrid intron (fragment): hybrid between chicken β-actin (CBA) and minute virus of mice (MMV) introns (Gray et al., 2011)
   3401..3531    +  intron         chimeric intron (fragment): chimera between introns from chicken β-actin and rabbit β-globin
   3603..4289    +  CDS            Apobec1: ABEC1_RAT - Experimental evidence at protein level: Swiss-Prot protein existence level 1. Catalytic component of the apolipoprotein B mRNA editing enzyme complex which is responsible for the postranscriptional editing of a CAA codon for Gln to a UAA codon for stop in the APOB mRNA. May also play a role in the epigenetic regulation of gene expression by participating in DNA demethylation. From Rattus norvegicus (Rat).
   4290..4330    +  CDS            ABE(7.10) (fragment): adenine base editor comprising wild-type E. coli TadA fused to the evolved TadA*(7.10) mutant (Gaudelli et al., 2017)
   4335..4844    +  CDS            YTHDF2 (fragment): YTHD2_HUMAN - Also known as HGRG8 From Homo sapiens (Human).
   4944..5663    +  CDS            EGFP: the original enhanced GFP (Yang et al., 1996) mammalian codon-optimized
   5676..6264    +  misc_feature   WPRE: woodchuck hepatitis virus posttranscriptional regulatory element
   6307..6428    -  polyA_signal   SV40 poly(A) signal: SV40 polyadenylation signal
   6451..6519    -  CDS            large T antigen (fragment): large T antigen from SV40 (simian virus 40)
   6590..6723    +  repeat_region  AAV2 ITR: inverted terminal repeat of adeno-associated virus serotype 2 inverted
   6717..6773    -  CDS            lacI (fragment): lac repressor; lacI; The lac repressor binds to the lac operator to inhibit transcription in E. coli. This inhibition can be relieved by adding lactose or isopropyl-β-D-thiogalactopyranoside (IPTG).
>Addgene plasmid #209323 | AAV-APOBEC1-YTHmut-EGFP | addgene full sequence | sequence record 414834 | Addgene NGS Result
CTTCCGCTTCCTCGCTCACTGACTCGCTGCGCTCGGTCGTTCGGCTGCGGCGAGCGGTATCAGCTCACTC
AAAGGCGGTAATACGGTTATCCACAGAATCAGGGGATAACGCAGGAAAGAACATGTGAGCAAAAGGCCAG
CAAAAGGCCAGGAACCGTAAAAAGGCCGCGTTGCTGGCGTTTTTCCATAGGCTCCGCCCCCCTGACGAGC
ATCACAAAAATCGACGCTCAAGTCAGAGGTGGCGAAACCCGACAGGACTATAAAGATACCAGGCGTTTCC
CCCTGGAAGCTCCCTCGTGCGCTCTCCTGTTCCGACCCTGCCGCTTACCGGATACCTGTCCGCCTTTCTC
CCTTCGGGAAGCGTGGCGCTTTCTCATAGCTCACGCTGTAGGTATCTCAGTTCGGTGTAGGTCGTTCGCT
CCAAGCTGGGCTGTGTGCACGAACCCCCCGTTCAGCCCGACCGCTGCGCCTTATCCGGTAACTATCGTCT
TGAGTCCAACCCGGTAAGACACGACTTATCGCCACTGGCAGCAGCCACTGGTAACAGGATTAGCAGAGCG
AGGTATGTAGGCGGTGCTACAGAGTTCTTGAAGTGGTGGCCTAACTACGGCTACACTAGAAGAACAGTAT
TTGGTATCTGCGCTCTGCTGAAGCCAGTTACCTTCGGAAAAAGAGTTGGTAGCTCTTGATCCGGCAAACA
AACCACCGCTGGTAGCGGTGGTTTTTTTGTTTGCAAGCAGCAGATTACGCGCAGAAAAAAAGGATCTCAA
GAAGATCCTTTGATCTTTTCTACGGGGTCTGACGCTCAGTGGAACGAAAACTCACGTTAAGGGATTTTGG
TCATGAGATTATCAAAAAGGATCTTCACCTAGATCCTTTTAAATTAAAAATGAAGTTTTAAATCAATCTA
AAGTATATATGAGTAAACTTGGTCTGACAGTTACCAATGCTTAATCAGTGAGGCACCTATCTCAGCGATC
TGTCTATTTCGTTCATCCATAGTTGCCTGACTCCCCGTCGTGTAGATAACTACGATACGGGAGGGCTTAC
CATCTGGCCCCAGTGCTGCAATGATACCGCGAGACCCACGCTCACCGGCTCCAGATTTATCAGCAATAAA
CCAGCCAGCCGGAAGGGCCGAGCGCAGAAGTGGTCCTGCAACTTTATCCGCCTCCATCCAGTCTATTAAT
TGTTGCCGGGAAGCTAGAGTAAGTAGTTCGCCAGTTAATAGTTTGCGCAACGTTGTTGCCATTGCTACAG
GCATCGTGGTGTCACGCTCGTCGTTTGGTATGGCTTCATTCAGCTCCGGTTCCCAACGATCAAGGCGAGT
TACATGATCCCCCATGTTGTGCAAAAAAGCGGTTAGCTCCTTCGGTCCTCCGATCGTTGTCAGAAGTAAG
TTGGCCGCAGTGTTATCACTCATGGTTATGGCAGCACTGCATAATTCTCTTACTGTCATGCCATCCGTAA
GATGCTTTTCTGTGACTGGTGAGTACTCAACCAAGTCATTCTGAGAATAGTGTATGCGGCGACCGAGTTG
CTCTTGCCCGGCGTCAATACGGGATAATACCGCGCCACATAGCAGAACTTTAAAAGTGCTCATCATTGGA
AAACGTTCTTCGGGGCGAAAACTCTCAAGGATCTTACCGCTGTTGAGATCCAGTTCGATGTAACCCACTC
GTGCACCCAACTGATCTTCAGCATCTTTTACTTTCACCAGCGTTTCTGGGTGAGCAAAAACAGGAAGGCA
AAATGCCGCAAAAAAGGGAATAAGGGCGACACGGAAATGTTGAATACTCATACTCTTCCTTTTTCAATAT
TATTGAAGCATTTATCAGGGTTATTGTCTCATGAGCGGATACATATTTGAATGTATTTAGAAAAATAAAC
AAATAGGGGTTCCGCGCACATTTCCCCGAAAAGTGCCACCTAAATTGTAAGCGTTAATATTTTGTTAAAA
TTCGCGTTAAATTTTTGTTAAATCAGCTCATTTTTTAACCAATAGGCCGAAATCGGCAAAATCCCTTATA
AATCAAAAGAATAGACCGAGATAGGGT
[37 nt withheld, positions 2058-2094]
AAAGAACGTGGACTCCAACGTCAAAGG
[49 nt withheld, positions 2122-2170]
T
[91 nt withheld, positions 2172-2262]
G
[124 nt withheld, positions 2264-2387]
CCCATTCGCCATTCAGGCTGCGCAACTGTTGGGAAGGGCGATCGGTGCGGGCCTCTTCGCTATTACGCCA
GCTGCGCGCTCGCTCGCTCACTGAGGCCGCCCGGGCAAAGCCCGGGCGTCGGGCGACCTTTGGTCGCCCG
GCCTCAGTGAGCGAGCGAGCGCGCAGAGAGGGAGTGGCCAACTCCATCACTAGGGGTTCCTTGTAGTTAA
TGATTAACCCGCCATGCTACTTATCTACGTAGCCATGCTCTAGGAAGAGTACCATTGACGTCAATAATGA
CGTATGTTCCCATAGTAACGCCAATAGGGACTTTCCATTGACGTCAATGGGTGGAGTATTTACGGTAAAC
TGCCCACTTGGCAGTACATCAAGTGTATCATATGCCAAGTACGCCCCCTATTGACGTCAATGACGGTAAA
TGGCCCGCCTGGCATTATGCCCAGTACATGACCTTATGGGACTTTCCTACTTGGCAGTACATCTACGTAT
TAGTCATCGCTATTACCATGGTCGAGGTGAGCCCCACGTTCTGCTTCACTCTCCCCATCTCCCCCCCCTC
CCCACCCCCAATTTTGTATTTATTTATTTTTTAATTATTTTGTGCAGCGATGGGGGCGGGGGGGGGGGGG
GGGCGCGCGCCAGGCGGGGCGGGGCGGGGCGAGGGGCGGGGCGGGGCGAGGCGGAGAGGTGCGGCGGCAG
CCAATCAGAGCGGCGCGCTCCGAAAGTTTCCTTTTATGGCGAGGCGGCGGCGGCGGCGGCCCTATAAAAA
GCGAAGCGCGCGGCGGGCGGGAGTCGCTGCGCGCTGCCTTCGCCCCGTGCCCCGCTCCGCCGCCGCCTCG
CGCCGCCCGCCCCGGCTCTGACTGACCGCGTTACTCCCACAGGTGAGCGGGCGGGACGGCCCTTCTCCTC
CGGGCTGTAATTAGCGCTTGGTTTAATGACGGCTTGTTTCTTTTCTGTGGCTGCGTGAAAGCCTTGAGGG
GCTCCGGGAGGGCCCTTTGTGCGGGGGGAGCGGCTCGGGGCTGTCCGCGGGGGGACGGCTGCCTTCGGGG
GGGACGGGGCAGGGCGGGGTTCGGCTTCTGGCGTGTGACCGGCGGCTCTAGAGCCTCTGCTAACCATGTT
CATGCCTTCTTCTTTTTCCTACAGCTCCTGGGCAACGTGCTGGTTATTGTGCTGTCTCATCATTTTGGCA
AAGAATTGGATCCGGTACCGCCACCATGAGCTCAGAGACTGGCCCAGTGGCTGTGGACCCCACATTGAGA
CGGCGGATCGAGCCCCATGAGTTTGAGGTATTCTTCGATCCGAGAGAGCTCCGCAAGGAGACCTGCCTGC
TTTACGAAATTAATTGGGGGGGCCGGCACTCCATTTGGCGACATACATCACAGAACACTAACAAGCACGT
CGAAGTCAACTTCATCGAGAAGTTCACGACAGAAAGATATTTCTGTCCGAACACAAGGTGCAGCATTACC
TGGTTTCTCAGCTGGAGCCCATGCGGCGAATGTAGTAGGGCCATCACTGAATTCCTGTCAAGGTATCCCC
ACGTCACTCTGTTTATTTACATCGCAAGGCTGTACCACCACGCTGACCCCCGCAATCGACAAGGCCTGCG
GGATTTGATCTCTTCAGGTGTGACTATCCAAATTATGACTGAGCAGGAGTCAGGATACTGCTGGAGAAAC
TTTGTGAATTATAGCCCGAGTAATGAAGCCCACTGGCCTAGGTATCCCCATCTGTGGGTACGACTGTACG
TTCTTGAACTGTACTGCATCATACTGGGCCTGCCTCCTTGTCTCAACATTCTGAGAAGGAAGCAGCCACA
GCTGACATTCTTTACCATCGCTCTTCAGTCTTGTCATTACCAGCGACTGCCCCCACACATTCTCTGGGCC
ACCGGGTTGAAAAGCGGCAGCGAGACTCCCGGGACCTCAGAGTCCGCCACACCAGAAGGCCGGGTTTTCA
TCATTAAGAGCTACTCTGAGGACGATATTCACCGTTCCATTAAGTATAATATTTGGTGCAGCACAGAGCA
TGGTAACAAGAGACTGGATGCTGCTTATCGTTCCATGAACGGGAAAGGCCCCGTTTACTTACTTTTCAGT
GTCAACGGCAGTGGACACTTCTGTGGCGTGGCAGAAATGAAATCTGCTGTGGACTACAACACATGTGCAG
GTGTGTGGTCCCAGGACAAATGGAAGGGTCGTTTTGATGTCAGGTGGATTTTTGTGAAGGACGTTCCCAA
TAGCCAACTGCGACACATTCGCCTAGAGAACAACGAGAATAAACCAGTGACCAACTCTAGGGACACTCAG
GAAGTGCCTCTGGAAAAGGCTAAGCAGGTGTTGAAAATTATAGCCAGCTACAAGCACACCACTTCCATTT
TTGATGACTTCTCACACTATGAGAAACGCCAAGAGGAAGAAGAAAGTGTTAAAAAGGAACGTCAAGGTCG
TGGGAAACTCGAGTACCCCTACGACGTGCCCGACTACGCCGGCAGCGGCGCCACTAACTTCTCCCTGTTG
AAACAAGCAGGGGATGTCGAAGAGAATCCCGGGCCAATGGTGAGCAAGGGCGAGGAGCTGTTCACCGGGG
TGGTGCCCATCCTGGTCGAGCTGGACGGCGACGTAAACGGCCACAAGTTCAGCGTGTCCGGCGAGGGCGA
GGGCGATGCCACCTACGGCAAGCTGACCCTGAAGTTCATCTGCACCACCGGCAAGCTGCCCGTGCCCTGG
CCCACCCTCGTGACCACCCTGACCTACGGCGTGCAGTGCTTCAGCCGCTACCCCGACCACATGAAGCAGC
ACGACTTCTTCAAGTCCGCCATGCCCGAAGGCTACGTCCAGGAGCGCACCATCTTCTTCAAGGACGACGG
CAACTACAAGACCCGCGCCGAGGTGAAGTTCGAGGGCGACACCCTGGTGAACCGCATCGAGCTGAAGGGC
ATCGACTTCAAGGAGGACGGCAACATCCTGGGGCACAAGCTGGAGTACAACTACAACAGCCACAACGTCT
ATATCATGGCCGACAAGCAGAAGAACGGCATCAAGGTGAACTTCAAGATCCGCCACAACATCGAGGACGG
CAGCGTGCAGCTCGCCGACCACTACCAGCAGAACACCCCCATCGGCGACGGCCCCGTGCTGCTGCCCGAC
AACCACTACCTGAGCACCCAGTCCGCCCTGAGCAAAGACCCCAACGAGAAGCGCGATCACATGGTCCTGC
TGGAGTTCGTGACCGCCGCCGGGATCACTCTCGGCATGGACGAGCTGTACAAGTAAAAGCTTATCGATAA
TCAACCTCTGGATTACAAAATTTGTGAAAGATTGACTGGTATTCTTAACTATGTTGCTCCTTTTACGCTA
TGTGGATACGCTGCTTTAATGCCTTTGTATCATGCTATTGCTTCCCGTATGGCTTTCATTTTCTCCTCCT
TGTATAAATCCTGGTTGCTGTCTCTTTATGAGGAGTTGTGGCCCGTTGTCAGGCAACGTGGCGTGGTGTG
CACTGTGTTTGCTGACGCAACCCCCACTGGTTGGGGCATTGCCACCACCTGTCAGCTCCTTTCCGGGACT
TTCGCTTTCCCCCTCCCTATTGCCACGGCGGAACTCATCGCCGCCTGCCTTGCCCGCTGCTGGACAGGGG
CTCGGCTGTTGGGCACTGACAATTCCGTGGTGTTGTCGGGGAAATCATCGTCCTTTCCTTGGCTGCTCGC
CTGTGTTGCCACCTGGATTCTGCGCGGGACGTCCTTCTGCTACGTCCCTTCGGCCCTCAATCCAGCGGAC
CTTCCTTCCCGCGGCCTGCTGCCGGCTCTGCGGCCTCTTCCGCGTCTTCGCCTTCGCCCTCAGACGAGTC
GGATCTCCCTTTGGGCCGCCTCCCCGCATCGATACCGTCGACCCGGGCGGCCGCTTCGAGCAGACATGAT
AAGATACATTGATGAGTTTGGACAAACCACAACTAGAATGCAGTGAAAAAAATGCTTTATTTGTGAAATT
TGTGATGCTATTGCTTTATTTGTAACCATTATAAGCTGCAATAAACAAGTTAACAACAACAATTGCATTC
ATTTTATGTTTCAGGTTCAGGGGGAGATGTGGGAGGTTTTTTAAAGCAAGTAAAACCTCTACAAATGTGG
TAAAATCGATAAGGATCTTCCTAGAGCATGGCTACGTAGATAAGTAGCATGGCGGGTTAATCATTAACTA
CAAGGAACCCCTAGTGATGGAGTTGGCCACTCCCTCTCTGCGCGCTCGCTCGCTCACTGAGGCCGGGCGA
CCAAAGGTCGCCCGACGCCCGGGCTTTGCCCGGGCGGCCTCAGTGAGCGAGCGAGCGCGCAGCTGCATTA
ATGAATCGGCCAACGCGCGGGGAGAGGCGGTTTGCGTATTGGGCGCT
